Addgene plasmid #16274: pBS chick ER-81 [TJ#50]
Depositing lab: Thomas Jessell. Depositing organization: Columbia University. Publication: Functionally related motor neuron pool and muscle sensory afferent subtypes defined by coordinate ETS gene expression. Lin JH, Saito T, Anderson DJ, Lance-Jones C, Jessell TM, Arber S. Cell. 1998 Oct 30. 95(3):393-407. 10.1016/S0092-8674(00)81770-5 PubMed 9814709.
Backbone
  Vector backbone: pBluescript
  Backbone size w/o insert (bp): 3000
  Vector type: Bacterial Expression
Growth in bacteria
  Bacterial resistance: Ampicillin, 100 μg/mL
  Growth temperature: 37°C
  Growth strain: DH5alpha
  Copy number: High Copy
Gene/Insert
  Gene/Insert name: ER81
  Species: G. gallus (chicken)
  Insert size (bp): 3000
  GenBank ID: AF075707
  Entrez Gene: ETV1 (a.k.a. ER81)
  Cloning method: Restriction Enzyme; 5′ cloning site EcoRI (not destroyed); 3′ cloning site XhoI (not destroyed)
  Sequencing primers: 5′ T3; 3′ T7
Terms and licenses: Academic/Nonprofit Terms; Industry Terms: Not Available to Industry
Depositor comments: To make an antisense probe, cut with NotI and transcribe with T7.
How to cite: pBS chick ER-81 [TJ#50] was a gift from Thomas Jessell (Addgene plasmid # 16274 ; http://n2t.net/addgene:16274 ; RRID:Addgene_16274)
