[The description below was written by a language model from this plasmid's Addgene catalogue record.]
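Description:
pBS chick ER-81 [TJ#50] is a pBluescript-based cloning plasmid carrying a chicken (Gallus gallus) cDNA for ER81, the ETS-family transcription factor now designated ETV1. The backbone is about 3 kb and the insert is recorded as roughly 3 kb, placed between the EcoRI (5′) and XhoI (3′) sites of the polylinker, both of which remain intact so the fragment can be excised again. The plasmid is maintained at high copy number in E. coli under ampicillin selection. Although it is catalogued as a bacterial expression vector, nothing in the record points to protein production. No feature table is provided, so details such as the exact origin of replication, any f1 origin or the extent of coding versus untranslated sequence in the insert are not stated.

The useful regulatory elements here are the phage T3 and T7 RNA polymerase promoters that flank the pBluescript polylinker. T3 lies on the 5′ side of the insert and T7 on the 3′ side, and these also serve as the sequencing primer sites. This arrangement makes the plasmid a template for in vitro transcription. According to the depositor's note, linearising with NotI and transcribing from the T7 promoter gives an antisense riboprobe complementary to ER81 mRNA. Such probes are typically used for in situ hybridisation. This fits the associated study, which examined coordinate ETS gene expression defining motor neuron pools and muscle sensory afferent subtypes. The construct therefore serves mainly as a probe template for mapping ER81/ETV1 transcript distribution in chick tissue, and secondarily as a source of the chicken cDNA for subcloning.
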