>Addgene plasmid #16274 | pBS chick ER-81 [TJ#50] | addgene partial sequence | sequence record 22674 | T7 5'-TAATACGACTCACTATAGGG-3'
GGGCCCCCCGTCGAGTTTTTTTTTTTTTTTTTTTTTTCTGATCACATTTACATTTAGTGTCCAAACAAGT
TGATTGGTAACATCAGTGCCAGCACTACAATGTCATACAGCGACTTCATGGTATTGACAGTTCGTCTACT
CTCTGTTCCACCGAATATCACAAAAGGTTCTGCAGAGCTTTCCTCAGCAAGCTGAAGCTTACTAGTCATT
TGTGGATGCGCATAAAAGCTGCTTATAGCACAGCTATGGCGTAAGCTATTTTCTAAGCAATAAATGGTTC
AAGTCATCTATTTTGTCCTGAAATGCTACCTGTAGTTACAGCATTGCTTATAAATGGTCATAGTAAATTC
AGCATCAAAGAGAATATTACAGAAAAAGACAGCAGCAGAAGCATTAGCATTATCTAGTATTTATATATGT
TATCAACATAACACAGCAGTAAAAGGTTTAAATGCATATTAATGGGTACCATGTCTAAAAATTACTAAAG
TACCTATTTAGTGTATTGGATATTTTTCTCAAGGAGTGCTTGCTGTGTCTAAACAGCATAATTAGATATG
TGACTTAGTACAGTTAATTCCTATTGATTAAATAACTTATTTATGTACCAAAGGAAATGGAAGGATACGA
AATGTTTTCTCCGTCCTGATCATGATCCCGTATTTAATGCTGACATGATCATCAGACAGCCTATCACATG
TAATTACTACTCTCAAATGGATCTTGGAATGTCCAAGTGATAGCACTGGCCATATATG
